>Addgene plasmid #82507 | pGAPTrap-LacZ-IRESMuro | depositor full sequence | sequence record 156577 | Complete plasmid
GTGGCACTTTTCGGGGAAATGTGCGCGGAACCCCTATTTGTTTATTTTTCTAAATACATTCAAATATGTA
TCCGCTCATGAGACAATAACCCTGATAAATGCTTCAATAATATTGAAAAAGGAAGAGTATGAGTATTCAA
CATTTCCGTGTCGCCCTTATTCCCTTTTTTGCGGCATTTTGCCTTCCTGTTTTTGCTCACCCAGAAACGC
TGGTGAAAGTAAAAGATGCTGAAGATCAGTTGGGTGCACGAGTGGGTTACATCGAACTGGATCTCAACAG
CGGTAAGATCCTTGAGAGTTTTCGCCCCGAAGAACGTTTTCCAATGATGAGCACTTTTAAAGTTCTGCTA
TGTGGCGCGGTATTATCCCGTATTGACGCCGGGCAAGAGCAACTCGGTCGCCGCATACACTATTCTCAGA
ATGACTTGGTTGAGTACTCACCAGTCACAGAAAAGCATCTTACGGATGGCATGACAGTAAGAGAATTATG
CAGTGCTGCCATAACCATGAGTGATAACACTGCGGCCAACTTACTTCTGACAACGATCGGAGGACCGAAG
GAGCTAACCGCTTTTTTGCACAACATGGGGGATCATGTAACTCGCCTTGATCGTTGGGAACCGGAGCTGA
ATGAAGCCATACCAAACGACGAGCGTGACACCACGATGCCTGTAGCAATGGCAACAACGTTGCGCAAACT
ATTAACTGGCGAACTACTTACTCTAGCTTCCCGGCAACAATTAATAGACTGGATGGAGGCGGATAAAGTT
GCAGGACCACTTCTGCGCTCGGCCCTTCCGGCTGGCTGGTTTATTGCTGATAAATCTGGAGCCGGTGAGC
GTGGGTCTCGCGGTATCATTGCAGCACTGGGGCCAGATGGTAAGCCCTCCCGTATCGTAGTTATCTACAC
GACGGGGAGTCAGGCAACTATGGATGAACGAAATAGACAGATCGCTGAGATAGGTGCCTCACTGATTAAG
CATTGGTAACTGTCAGACCAAGTTTACTCATATATACTTTAGATTGATTTAAAACTTCATTTTTAATTTA
AAAGGATCTAGGTGAAGATCCTTTTTGATAATCTCATGACCAAAATCCCTTAACGTGAGTTTTCGTTCCA
CTGAGCGTCAGACCCCGTAGAAAAGATCAAAGGATCTTCTTGAGATCCTTTTTTTCTGCGCGTAATCTGC
TGCTTGCAAACAAAAAAACCACCGCTACCAGCGGTGGTTTGTTTGCCGGATCAAGAGCTACCAACTCTTT
TTCCGAAGGTAACTGGCTTCAGCAGAGCGCAGATACCAAATACTGTCCTTCTAGTGTAGCCGTAGTTAGG
CCACCACTTCAAGAACTCTGTAGCACCGCCTACATACCTCGCTCTGCTAATCCTGTTACCAGTGGCTGCT
GCCAGTGGCGATAAGTCGTGTCTTACCGGGTTGGACTCAAGACGATAGTTACCGGATAAGGCGCAGCGGT
CGGGCTGAACGGGGGGTTCGTGCACACAGCCCAGCTTGGAGCGAACGACCTACACCGAACTGAGATACCT
ACAGCGTGAGCTATGAGAAAGCGCCACGCTTCCCGAAGGGAGAAAGGCGGACAGGTATCCGGTAAGCGGC
AGGGTCGGAACAGGAGAGCGCACGAGGGAGCTTCCAGGGGGAAACGCCTGGTATCTTTATAGTCCTGTCG
GGTTTCGCCACCTCTGACTTGAGCGTCGATTTTTGTGATGCTCGTCAGGGGGGCGGAGCCTATGGAAAAA
CGCCAGCAACGCGGCCTTTTTACGGTTCCTGGCCTTTTGCTGGCCTTTTGCTCACATGTTCTTTCCTGCG
TTATCCCCTGATTCTGTGGATAACCGTATTACCGCCTTTGAGTGAGCTGATACCGCTCGCCGCAGCCGAA
CGACCGAGCGCAGCGAGTCAGTGAGCGAGGAAGCGGAAGAGCGCCCAATACGCAAACCGCCTCTCCCCGC
GCGTTGGCCGATTCATTAATGCAGCTGGCACGACAGGTTTCCCGACTGGAAAGCGGGCAGTGAGCGCAAC
GCAATTAATGTGAGTTAGCTCACTCATTAGGCACCCCAGGCTTTACACTTTATGCTTCCGGCTCGTATGT
TGTGTGGAATTGTGAGCGGATAACAATTTCACACAGGAAACAGCTATGACCATGATTACGCCAAGCGCGC
AATTAACCCTCACTAAAGGGAACAAAAGCTGGTACGTTAATTAAAATGGGGAAGGTGAAGGTCGGAGTCA
ACGGGTGAGTTCGCGGGTGGCTGGGGGGCCCTGGGCTGCGACCGCCCCCGAACCGCGTCTACGAGCCTTG
CGGGCTCCGGGTCTTTGCAGTCGTATGGGGGCAGGGTAGCTGTTCCCCGCAAGGAGAGCTCAAGGTCAGC
GCTCGGACCTGGCGGAGCCCCGCACCCAGGCTGTGGCGCCCTGTGCAGCTCCGCCCTTGCGGCGCCATCT
GCCCGGAGCCTCCTTCCCCTAGTCCCCAGAAACAGGAGGTCCCTACTCCCGCCCGAGATCCCGACCCGGA
CCCCTAGGTGGGGGACGCTTTCTTTCCTTTCGCGCTCTGCGGGGTCACGTGTCGCAGAGGAGCCCCTCCC
CCACGGCCTCCGGCACCGCAGGCCCCGGGATGCTAGTGCGCAGCGGGTGCATCCCTGTCCGGATGCTGCG
CCTGCGGTAGAGCGGCCGCCATGTTGCAACCGGGAAGGAAATGAATGGGCAGCCGTTAGGAAAGCCTGCC
GGTGACTAACCCTGCGCTCCTGCCTCGATGGGTGGAGTCGCGTGTGGCGGGGAAGTCAGGTGGAGCGAGG
CTAGCTGGCCCGATTTCTCCTCCGGGTGATGCTTTTCCTAGATTATTCTCTGGTAAATCAAAGAAGTGGG
TTTATGGAGGTCCTCTTGTGTCCCCTCCCCGCAGAGGTGTGGTGGCTGTGGCATGGTGCCAAGCCGGGAG
AAGCTGAGTCATGGGTAGTTGGAAAAGGACATTTCCACCGCAAAATGGCCCCTCTGGTGGTGGCCCCTTC
CTGCAGCGCCGGCTCACCTCACGGCCCCGCCCTTCCCCTGCCAGCCTAGCGTTGACCCGACCCCAAAGGC
CAGGCTGTAAATGTCACCGGGAGGATTGGGTGTCTGGGCGCCTCGGGGAACCTGCCCTTCTCCCCATTCC
GTCTTCCGGAAACCAGATCTCCCACCGCACCCTGGTCTGAGGTTAAATATAGCTGCTGACCTTTCTGTAG
CTGGGGGCCTGGGCTGGGGCTCTCTCCCATCCCTTCTCCCCACACACATGCACTTACCTGTGCTCCCACT
CCTGATTTCTGGAAAAGAGCTAGGAAGGACAGGCAACTTGGCAAATCAAAGCCCTGGGACTAGGGGGTTA
AAATACAGCTTCCCCTCTTCCCACCCGCCCCAGTCTCTGTCCCTTTTGTAGGAGGGACTTAGAGAAGGGG
TGGGCTTGCCCTGTCCAGTTAATTTCTGACCTTTACTCCTGCCCTTTGAGTTTGATGATGCTGAGTGTAC
AAGCGTTTTCTCCCTAAAGGGTGCAGCTGAGCTAGGCAGCAGCAAGCATTCCTGGGGTGGCATAGTGGGG
TGGTGAATACCATGTACAAAGCTTGTGCCCAGACTGTGGGTGGCAGTGCCCCACATGGCCGCTTCTCCTG
GAAGGGCTTCGTATGACTGGGGGTGTTGGGCAGCCCTGGAGCCTTCAGTTGCAGCCATGCCTTAAGCCAG
GCCAGCCTGGCAGGGAAGCTCAAGGGAGATAAAATTCAACCTCTTGGGCCCTCCTGGGGGTAAGGAGATG
CTGCATTCGCCCTCTTAATGGGGAGGTGGCCTAGGGCTGCTCACATATTCTGGAGGAGCCTCCCCTCCTC
ATGCCTTCTTGCCTCTTGTCTCTTAGATTTGGTCGTATTGGGCGCCTGGTCACCAGGGCTGCTTTTAACT
CTGGTAAAGTGGATATTGTTGCCATCAATGACCCCTTCATTGACCTCAACTACATGGTGAGTGCTACATG
GTGAGCCCCAAAGCTGGTGTGGGAGGAGCCACCTGGCTGATGGGCAGCCCCTTCATACCCTCACGTATTC
CCCCAGGTTTACATGTTCCAATATGATTCCACCCATGGCAAATTCCATGGCACCGTCAAGGCTGAGAACG
GGAAGCTTGTCATCAATGGAAATCCCATCACCATCTTCCAGGAGTGAGTGGAAGACAGAATGGAAGAAAT
GTGCTTTGGGGAGGCAACTAGGATGGTGTGGCTCCCTTGGGTATATGGTAACCTTGTGTCCCTCAATATG
GTCCTGTCCCCATCTCCCCCCCACCCCCATAGGCGAGATCCCTCCAAAATCAAGTGGGGCGATGCTGGCG
CTGAGTACGTCGTGGAGTCCACTGGCGTCTTCACCACCATGGAGAAGGCTGGGGTGAGTGCAGGAGGGCC
CGCGGGAGGGGAAGCTGACTCAGCCCTGCAAAGGCAGGACCCGGGTTCATAACTGTCTGCTTCTCTGCTG
TAGGCTCATTTGCAGGGGGGAGCCAAAAGGGTCATCATCTCTGCCCCCTCTGCTGATGCCCCCATGTTCG
TCATGGGTGTGAACCATGAGAAGTATGACAACAGCCTCAAGATCATCAGGTGAGGAAGGCAGGGCCCGTG
GAGAAGCGGCCAGCCTGGCACCCTATGGACACGCTCCCCTGACTTGCGCCCCGCTCCCTCTTTCTTTGCA
GCAATGCCTCCTGCACCACCAACTGCTTAGCACCCCTGGCCAAGGTCATCCATGACAACTTTGGTATCGT
GGAAGGACTCATGGTATGAGAGCTGGGGAATGGGACTGAGGCTCCCACCTTTCTCATCCAAGACTGGCTC
CTCCCTGCCGGGGCTGCGTGCAACCCTGGGGTTGGGGGTTCTGGGGACTGGCTTTCCCATAATTTCCTTT
CAAGGTGGGGAGGGAGGTAGAGGGGTGATGTGGGGAGTACGCTGCAGGGCCTCACTCCTTTTGCAGACCA
CAGTCCATGCCATCACTGCCACCCAGAAGACTGTGGATGGCCCCTCCGGGAAACTGTGGCGTGATGGCCG
CGGGGCTCTCCAGAACATCATCCCTGCCTCTACTGGCGCTGCCAAGGCTGTGGGCAAGGTCATCCCTGAG
CTGAACGGGAAGCTCACTGGCATGGCCTTCCGTGTCCCCACTGCCAACGTGTCAGTGGTGGACCTGACCT
GCCGTCTAGAAAAACCTGCCAAATATGATGACATCAAGAAGGTGGTGAAGCAGGCGTCGGAGGGCCCCCT
CAAGGGCATCCTGGGCTACACTGAGCACCAGGTGGTCTCCTCTGACTTCAACAGCGACACCCACTCCTCC
ACCTTTGACGCTGGGGCTGGCATTGCCCTCAACGACCACTTTGTCAAGCTCATTTCCTGGTATGTGGCTG
GGGCCAGAGACTGGCTCTTAAAAAGTGCAGGGTCTGGCGCCCTCTGGTGGCTGGCTCAGAAAAAGGGCCC
TGACAACTCTTTTCATCTTCTAGGTATGACAACGAATTTGGCTACAGCAACAGGGTGGTGGACCTCATGG
CCCACATGGCCTCCAAGGAGGGAATGGCGCGTGGCGGCGGGTCCGGAGGAGAGGGCAGAGGAAGTCTTCT
AACATGCGGTGACGTGGAGGAGAATCCTGGCCCGGCGATGGCTCCAAAAAAGAAGAGAAAGGTAGAAGAC
CCCCGCATGGCTCGCGATGATCCCGTCGTTTTACAACGTCGTGACTGGGAAAACCCTGGCGTTACCCAAC
TTAATCGCCTTGCAGCACATCCCCCTTTCGCCAGCTGGCGTAATAGCGAAGAGGCCCGCACCGATCGCCC
TTCCCAACAGTTGCGCAGCCTGAATGGCGAATGGCGCTTTGCCTGGTTTCCGGCACCAGAAGCGGTGCCG
GAAAGCTGGCTGGAGTGCGATCTTCCTGAGGCCGATACTGTCGTCGTCCCCTCAAACTGGCAGATGCACG
GTTACGATGCGCCCATCTACACCAACGTAACCTATCCCATTACGGTCAATCCGCCGTTTGTTCCCACGGA
GAATCCGACGGGTTGTTACTCGCTCACATTTAATGTTGATGAAAGCTGGCTACAGGAAGGCCAGACGCGA
ATTATTTTTGATGGCGTTAACTCGGCGTTTCATCTGTGGTGCAACGGGCGCTGGGTCGGTTACGGCCAGG
ACAGTCGTTTGCCGTCTGAATTTGACCTGAGCGCATTTTTACGCGCCGGAGAAAACCGCCTCGCGGTGAT
GGTGCTGCGTTGGAGTGACGGCAGTTATCTGGAAGATCAGGATATGTGGCGGATGAGCGGCATTTTCCGT
GACGTCTCGTTGCTGCATAAACCGACTACACAAATCAGCGATTTCCATGTTGCCACTCGCTTTAATGATG
ATTTCAGCCGCGCTGTACTGGAGGCTGAAGTTCAGATGTGCGGCGAGTTGCGTGACTACCTACGGGTAAC
AGTTTCTTTATGGCAGGGTGAAACGCAGGTCGCCAGCGGCACCGCGCCTTTCGGCGGTGAAATTATCGAT
GAGCGTGGTGGTTATGCCGATCGCGTCACACTACGTCTGAACGTCGAAAACCCGAAACTGTGGAGCGCCG
AAATCCCGAATCTCTATCGTGCGGTGGTTGAACTGCACACCGCCGACGGCACGCTGATTGAAGCAGAAGC
CTGCGATGTCGGTTTCCGCGAGGTGCGGATTGAAAATGGTCTGCTGCTGCTGAACGGCAAGCCGTTGCTG
ATTCGAGGCGTTAACCGTCACGAGCATCATCCTCTGCATGGTCAGGTCATGGATGAGCAGACGATGGTGC
AGGATATCCTGCTGATGAAGCAGAACAACTTTAACGCCGTGCGCTGTTCGCATTATCCGAACCATCCGCT
GTGGTACACGCTGTGCGACCGCTACGGCCTGTATGTGGTGGATGAAGCCAATATTGAAACCCACGGCATG
GTGCCAATGAATCGTCTGACCGATGATCCGCGCTGGCTACCGGCGATGAGCGAACGCGTAACGCGAATGG
TGCAGCGCGATCGTAATCACCCGAGTGTGATCATCTGGTCGCTGGGGAATGAATCAGGCCACGGCGCTAA
TCACGACGCGCTGTATCGCTGGATCAAATCTGTCGATCCTTCCCGCCCGGTGCAGTATGAAGGCGGCGGA
GCCGACACCACGGCCACCGATATTATTTGCCCGATGTACGCGCGCGTGGATGAAGACCAGCCCTTCCCGG
CTGTGCCGAAATGGTCCATCAAAAAATGGCTTTCGCTACCTGGAGAGACGCGCCCGCTGATCCTTTGCGA
ATACGCCCACGCGATGGGTAACAGTCTTGGCGGTTTCGCTAAATACTGGCAGGCGTTTCGTCAGTATCCC
CGTTTACAGGGCGGCTTCGTCTGGGACTGGGTGGATCAGTCGCTGATTAAATATGATGAAAACGGCAACC
CGTGGTCGGCTTACGGCGGTGATTTTGGCGATACGCCGAACGATCGCCAGTTCTGTATGAACGGTCTGGT
CTTTGCCGACCGCACGCCGCATCCAGCGCTGACGGAAGCAAAACACCAGCAGCAGTTTTTCCAGTTCCGT
TTATCCGGGCAAACCATCGAAGTGACCAGCGAATACCTGTTCCGTCATAGCGATAACGAGCTCCTGCACT
GGATGGTGGCGCTGGATGGTAAGCCGCTGGCAAGCGGTGAAGTGCCTCTGGATGTCGCTCCACAAGGTAA
ACAGTTGATTGAACTGCCTGAACTACCGCAGCCGGAGAGCGCCGGGCAACTCTGGCTCACAGTACGCGTA
GTGCAACCGAACGCGACCGCATGGTCAGAAGCCGGGCACATCAGCGCCTGGCAGCAGTGGCGTCTGGCGG
AAAACCTCAGTGTGACGCTCCCCGCCGCGTCCCACGCCATCCCGCATCTGACCACCAGCGAAATGGATTT
TTGCATCGAGCTGGGTAATAAGCGTTGGCAATTTAACCGCCAGTCAGGCTTTCTTTCACAGATGTGGATT
GGCGATAAAAAACAACTGCTGACGCCGCTGCGCGATCAGTTCACCCGTGCACCGCTGGATAACGACATTG
GCGTAAGTGAAGCGACCCGCATTGACCCTAACGCCTGGGTCGAACGCTGGAAGGCGGCGGGCCATTACCA
GGCCGAAGCAGCGTTGTTGCAGTGCACGGCAGATACACTTGCTGATGCGGTGCTGATTACGACCGCTCAC
GCGTGGCAGCATCAGGGGAAAACCTTATTTATCAGCCGGAAAACCTACCGGATTGATGGTAGTGGTCAAA
TGGCGATTACCGTTGATGTTGAAGTGGCGAGCGATACACCGCATCCGGCGCGGATTGGCCTGAACTGCCA
GCTGGCGCAGGTAGCAGAGCGGGTAAACTGGCTCGGATTAGGGCCGCAAGAAAACTATCCCGACCGCCTT
ACTGCCGCCTGTTTTGACCGCTGGGATCTGCCATTGTCAGACATGTATACCCCGTACGTCTTCCCGAGCG
AAAACGGTCTGCGCTGCGGGACGCGCGAATTGAATTATGGCCCACACCAGTGGCGCGGCGACTTCCAGTT
CAACATCAGCCGCTACAGTCAACAGCAACTGATGGAAACCAGCCATCGCCATCTGCTGCACGCGGAAGAA
GGCACATGGCTGAATATCGACGGTTTCCATATGGGGATTGGTGGCGACGACTCCTGGAGCCCGTCAGTAT
CGGCGGAATTCCAGCTGAGCGCCGGTCGCTACCATTACCAGTTGGTCTGGTGTCAAAAATAACGCCAAGT
CGACGGATCCGCCCCTCTCCCTCCCCCCCCCCTAACGTTACTGGCCGAAGCCGCTTGGAATAAGGCCGGT
GTGCGTTTGTCTATATGTTATTTTCCACCATATTGCCGTCTTTTGGCAATGTGAGGGCCCGGAAACCTGG
CCCTGTCTTCTTGACGAGCATTCCTAGGGGTCTTTCCCCTCTCGCCAAAGGAATGCAAGGTCTGTTGAAT
GTCGTGAAGGAAGCAGTTCCTCTGGAAGCTTCTTGAAGACAAACAACGTCTGTAGCGACCCTTTGCAGGC
AGCGGAACCCCCCACCTGGCGACAGGTGCCTCTGCGGCCAAAAGCCACGTGTATAAGATACACCTGCAAA
GGCGGCACAACCCCAGTGCCACGTTGTGAGTTGGATAGTTGTGGAAAGAGTCAAATGGCTCTCCTCAAGC
GTATTCAACAAGGGGCTGAAGGATGCCCAGAAGGTACCCCATTGTATGGGATCTGATCTGGGGCCTCGGT
ACACATGCTTTACATGTGTTTAGTCGAGGTTAAAAAAACGTCTAGGCCCCCCGAACCACGGGGACGTGGT
TTTCCTTTGAAAAACACGATGATAATATGGCCACAACCATGGCGCGTATGGCAAGACTGACCGAATACAA
GCCTACCGTGAGACTGGCAACAAGAGATGATGTCCCAAGAGCCGTGCGAACCCTGGCAGCAGCATTCGCA
GACTACCCAGCCACAAGACACACTGTGGACCCCGATAGGCATATCGAGAGAGTGACCGAGCTGCAGGAAC
TGTTTCTGACACGGGTGGGCCTGGATATTGGAAAGGTCTGGGTGGCAGATGATGGGGCTGCTGTGGCCGT
CTGGACAACCCCAGAGTCTGTGGAAGCTGGAGCTGTCTTCGCTGAGATCGGCCCTCGAATGGCAGAACTG
TCTGGCTCCAGGCTGGCAGCACAGCAGCAGATGGAGGGACTGCTGGCACCACACAGACCTAAGGAACCAG
CTTGGTTCCTGGCAACTGTGGGGGTCTCTCCCGACCATCAGGGCAAAGGACTGGGGAGTGCCGTGGTCCT
GCCTGGAGTGGAGGCTGCAGAAAGAGCTGGAGTCCCAGCTTTTCTGGAGACATCTGCCCCCCGGAACCTG
CCTTTCTATGAACGCCTGGGCTTTACTGTGACCGCTGACGTGGAGGTGCCCGAAGGCCCCCGAACTTGGT
GCATGACCCGAAAGCCAGGAGCATAAATCTAGAGGCGCGCCATCGATAAGCTTAGATCGAGCACAAGAGG
AAGAGAGAGACCCTCACTGCTGGGGAGTCCCTGCCACACTCAGTCCCCCACCACACTGAATCTCCCCTCC
TCACAGTTGCCATGTAGACCCCTTGAAGAGGGGAGGGGCCTAGGGAGCCGCACCTTGTCATGTACCATCA
ATAAAGTACCCTGTGCTCAACCAGTTACTTGTCCTGTCTTATTCTAGGGTCTGGGGCAGAGGGGAGGGAA
GCTGGGCTTGTGTCAAGGTGAGACATTCTTGCTGGGGAGGGACCTGGTATGTTCTCCTCAGACTGAGGGT
AGGGCCTCCAAACAGCCTTGCTTGCTTCGAGAACCATTTGCTTCCCGCTCAGACGTCTTGAGTGCTACAG
GAAGCTGGCACCACTACTTCAGAGAACAAGGCCTTTTCCTCTCCTCGCTCCAGTCCTAGGCTATCTGCTG
TTGGCCAAACATGGAAGAAGCTATTCTGTGGGCAGCCCCAGGGAGGCTGACAGGTGGAGGAAGTCAGGGC
TCGCACTGGGCTCTGACGCTGACTGGTTAGTGGAGCTCAGCCTGGAGCTGAGCTGCAGCGGGCAATTCCA
GCTTGGCCTCCGCAGCTGTGAGGTCTTGAGCACGTGCTCTATTGCTTTCTGTGCCCTCGTGTCTTATCTG
AGGACATCGTGGCCAGCCCCTAAGGTCTTCAAGCAGGATTCATCTAGGTAAACCAAGTACCTAAAACCAT
GCCCAAGGCGGTAAGGACTATATAATGTTTAAAAATCGGTAAAAATGCCCACCTCGCATAGTTTTGAGGA
AGATGAACTGAGATGTGTCAGGGTGACTTATTTCCATCATCGTCCTTAGGGGAACTTGGGTAGGGGCAAG
GCGTGTAGCTGGGACCTAGGTCCAGACCCCTGGCTCTGCCACTGAACGGCTCAGTTGCTTTGGGCAGTTA
CTCCCGGGCCTCACTTTGCACGTGTGCTTACCTAGTGGAGACAAAAGTACATACCTCGGTAGAGCGCGCA
CGCCTGTAACCCCAGCACTTTGGGAGGCCAAGGTGGGTGTATCACCTGAGGTCAGGAGTTTGAGACCAGC
CTGGCCAACATGGTGAAACTCCGTCTCTACTAAAATTACAAAAATCAGCCAGGCTTCATGGCACATGCCT
ATAGTCCCAGCTACAGGCATGCTGAAGCAGGAGAATCGCTTGCACCCCGGAGGCAGAGGCTGCAGTGAGC
TGAGACCACACCACTGCACTCCAGCCTAGGCAACAGAGTATGAGACTCCATCTCAAAAAAAAAAAAAGTA
CCTACCTCAGAGTTCAAACTAGTGAATATTAGGAAGTGCTTGAGACAGTGACACCAAAGTGCACAATAAA
TACTCGCCAGTTTCATTATTATTAAAGAATCCATTTGAATGTCAGCTCAACACAGCCTCCTATACCGAGG
CATTGTGAACCGCATCTCCCCAGCTTCTCCAGGCTTTTCCAAGAATCAGGGACACTGTAGCCTGTTGGTC
TCAGTGTATGACAGACACGGAGGAAGCACATCTTTAGCTGATACTTAAACAGAGACCCTGAGCGCACATA
CACCCGCGCACACATGCATGGAGCTTCACCTTCTCTGTCATTCTGCAGTGACCAGGAGAGCAAGAGCTCC
CACCTCCCTTCAAAACACTGTGCCCATCCCGGGCACTAAGGCCTCTTTAAAGCACGGCACCTCCACGAGG
GAGGGCCACAGCCACATACACTCCACCTGGCAGGTGGACAGCGTGAGCACGTGGACCATAGCAGGGACAA
GGTGCCCCGGCCAGCCCCAACGCCCTCTGCCGCTGACAGGGACAGAAGCCCTCTCCAGCTGCGTGTGCTG
CAGAGGCCATGCGTAGCCTCCAGCTGCATTCTATTCCACTCCAGTGCCTGGGCCAGTTAGCACCAGTGTG
GAAGACAGTGAGCTGGCTCCGGACAACAGGGATGGAGGAAAGGTCCCACATTCACATTCCTGATACGTGG
ACAAGGTGAGGGGCCGCAATCGCTCTGGCAGCATTTTAAAGATGGGGAAGTAGCAGACACCCACGCGTGA
AGGCAGGAGAGCCCCAACTGTGGTGGAAATGGCCCCAGAATGGTAGGGCCAAGCCTAGCTCCAGACACCC
CAGAGCCCTGGAGAAGCCAAGACTGAGGGAGAAAGCCTGAGGGAGGAGCGCCCCAGTCCCCAGGGACCGG
CCTGGTGCAGAGCTGCAGCTGATGTTCCCCTCTGTGCAGCCCCACCCTCTGCCTCGCTGAGCTCCCTGCT
GCGAGGGCCTCGGGTGCAAGGGGGAGGCAGGTCTCTATCTCATGGAGCTGTCAGATGAGACATCGCGATC
GGAGTCCTCAGCCTCGCTTGGCGGCGGCGGCGGGTCGCTAAGCGGGACCGCAGTGAAAGCAGGAGACTTT
CTAGAAAAAAACACCAGTTGTCAACCTTGGGGCAGGCAGGAATCCTGAAGACGGACGGCACTCCTCCTCC
TGCTGCCTCACCCTCTGGCAGCCCGTGAGAAGTACCGGAAGCGAGGGCGGGGCCGCGGGATGGCGAGGGA
GCGGCAGGGACTGAACTCTCTCCAAACCCACCCTGACAGGGAAATGGGCCCCGCCTGTGTCTTGGGAACT
CAGAGGCTGAGGTCAGGCATGATGGCTCACGCCTGTAATTCCAGCACTTTGGGAGGCAGAGGCGGGTGGA
TCACGACGTCAGGAGTTCAAGGCAAGCCTGGCCAACATGGTGAAACCCCATCTCTACTAAAAATGCAAAA
ATTAGCCAGGTGTGGTGGCGGGCGCCTTGGAGGCTGAGGCAAGATAATCACTTGAACCTGGGAGGCGGAG
GTTGTAGTGAGCCAAAAAAAAAAAAAAAAGAAATAGCTGAAGTCACAGTAGGAGAGAAGCTGCTGAGCCT
CCAGCACCCTGACTCTAGGGCCTTGGCTTTATGTCTATCTGCAGTATTTTTGTGATTTTTAAAAATTCAC
TTTCTTGTTGCGGTGTAACTTACACAGGGTCAAATGCACAAATCATGGCCCTGACTTTAGATAAAAATCT
GCCCCCACAACCCTTCTGTTCCTTGCCAGTTTTTAAACTGCCTCTAACCAGGGGAACCACCAGAGCTGGT
GGCCTTGGGAGGTTTCAGCCCTCCCGTCATGAATGGACATAGCTCATCCAACTGCCAAGGGAGAGAGCTG
TGGGTCTGGGCCAGCCCCACCAGGTAACTCCCAAAGGGCAGCCCCACAGCAAGATGTGACCCAGTCATTG
CCTGAGGGTCTCTGGGGCTGTGTTCCAACCTTTCTCCCCGCTGTGTCCCCCTGGAAGGCCCCATGCCCAG
GGGAGGCGCCTACCGGTCTCCAGACTGGGTGATGAGCCGGCGGCAGGTCTCCATCTGCACGTCCAGGCCG
CGCTTCATGCTGCACATCTCCATGTACTCGTGCAGGTGCCGGTTCATGTCGTTCTTGGCCGTGGCCAACT
CCAGCTGTGGTGGGGCAGGCAGGGCCATCGGGGTTAACAGGTGGCGTTCACAGCGCCTCTGTTGCCCCCG
CCAGGAGGCCAACACGCCAAGAGCAGTGGCTGGGCCGGGGGCCCAGGCAGCCATTACTGAAGGCTCAGAT
TTTAAAATAAACCAGACCAAGGCAGAAGGCAGCGAATACACCATTGTTTCCTCTGCTTTTCCTGGAAATC
TTTGCCTATGGAGGAATGCAAAGGTACTGCTGCAGGCTGTGTTCTTTTAAGACTGATAAGAGTGGTGAGG
AAAGTCAGTGTGGGCGGGATGGAGCAGATCCACAGGCTCCCAGGGCCACACAGGTTCCTATGGGGCCCGG
CTCACCCCTCATCCCCTGTACTGCGCTGGTCCTGGGCTGTCCCCTCACTGCACTGTGAGCTCCCGTAAGG
GTTAGCGACAGGTTTTCCTCATCCTGGCAGACCCAGACCTCGAAGGGAATTAACTCTCTCTGTGACCCGT
GGCATACAAGCCTGGCTAACTGCTGAAAGGGGCCCAATCCTCTTACCATTCTCTCCTTATCACTTTATTT
TCTCACCTAAAAGCCATTTTCAGACACTAAAAGGAAGACTCCCATATTGGAGGTGCCATTGATTCTGAGA
CCTGTCCTGATTTCAGAAATGTCACACGTGGAAAACACGGGGCTCAGAATCAAAGAAATCCGGTCTCCCT
CCCCGGGCCCATTCTGCAGCCCACACTCTGAGGCAGGCGGAGAGGCAGGGCCCAGGCAGCACAAACTCAG
TGCCAGGGACAGTCGATTAATTAAGCGATCGCAGGCCGCCCGCGGTGGAGCTCCAATTCGCCCTATAGTG
AGTCGTATTACGCGCGCTCACTGGCCGTCGTTTTACAACGTCGTGACTGGGAAAACCCTGGCGTTACCCA
ACTTAATCGCCTTGCAGCACATCCCCCTTTCGCCAGCTGGCGTAATAGCGAAGAGGCCCGCACCGATCGC
CCTTCCCAACAGTTGCGCAGCCTGAATGGCGAATGGAAATTGTAAGCGTTAATATTTTGTTAAAATTCGC
GTTAAATTTTTGTTAAATCAGCTCATTTTTTAACCAATAGGCCGAAATCGGCAAAATCCCTTATAAATCA
AAAGAATAGACCGAGATAGGGT
[37 nt withheld, positions 14583-14619]
AAAGAACGTGGACTCCAACGTCAAAGG
[49 nt withheld, positions 14647-14695]
T
[91 nt withheld, positions 14697-14787]
G
[124 nt withheld, positions 14789-14912]
CAG
Features (pLannotate 1.2.2; 22 found; start..end, strand, type, name):
     24..128     +  promoter       AmpR promoter: bla
    129..989     +  CDS            AmpR: β-lactamase; bla; confers resistance to ampicillin, carbenicillin, and related antibiotics
   1160..1748    +  rep_origin     ori: high-copy-number ColE1/pMB1/pBR322/pUC origin of replication
   1931..2023    +  CDS            lacI (fragment): lac repressor; lacI; The lac repressor binds to the lac operator to inhibit transcription in E. coli. This inhibition can be relieved by adding lactose or isopropyl-β-D-thiogalactopyranoside (IPTG).
   2036..2057    +  protein_bind   CAP binding site: CAP binding activates transcription in the presence of cAMP. E. coli catabolite activator protein
   2072..2102    +  promoter       lac promoter: promoter for the E. coli lac operon
   2106..2128    +  protein_bind   lac operator (fragment): The lac repressor binds to the lac operator to inhibit transcription in E. coli. This inhibition can be relieved by adding lactose or isopropyl-β-D-thiogalactopyranoside (IPTG). lac repressor encoded by lacI
   2171..2189    +  promoter       T3 promoter: promoter for bacteriophage T3 RNA polymerase
   3878..5383    +  CDS            G3P_JACOR: Experimental evidence at protein level: Swiss-Prot protein existence level 1. Has both glyceraldehyde-3-phosphate dehydrogenase and nitrosylase activities, thereby playing a role in glycolysis and nuclear functions, respectively. Glyceraldehyde-3-phosphate dehydrogenase is a key enzyme in glycolysis that catalyzes the first step of the pathway by converting D-glyceraldehyde 3-phosphate (G3P) into 3-phospho-D-glyceroyl phosphate (By similarity). Modulates the organization and assembly of the cytoskeleton. Facilitates the CHP1- dependent microtubule and membrane associations through its ability
   5479..5550    +  CDS            GAPDH (fragment): G3P_HUMAN - Also known as GAPD From Homo sapiens (Human).
   5644..5664    +  CDS            SV40 NLS: nuclear localization signal of SV40 (simian virus 40) large T antigen
   5695..8742    +  CDS            lacZ: β-galactosidase; lacZ
   8762..9348    +  misc_feature   IRES2: internal ribosome entry site (IRES) of the encephalomyocarditis virus (EMCV)
   9367..9963    +  CDS            pac: PUAC_STRAD - Protein predicted: Swiss-Prot protein existence level 4. Detoxification of puromycin. From Streptomyces alboniger.
  10989..11240   -  CDS            GVQW1 (fragment): GVQW1_HUMAN - Also known as TIGD1L2. Experimental evidence at transcript level: Swiss-Prot protein existence level 2. From Homo sapiens (Human).
  12288..12392   -  CDS            IFFO1 (fragment): IFFO1_HUMAN - Also known as IFFO. Experimental evidence at protein level: Swiss-Prot protein existence level 1. Nuclear matrix protein involved in the immobilization of broken DNA ends and the suppression of chromosome translocation during DNA double-strand breaks (DSBs) (PubMed:31548606). Interacts with the nuclear lamina component LMNA, resulting in the formation of a nucleoskeleton that relocalizes to the DSB sites in a XRCC4-dependent manner and promotes the immobilization of the broken ends, thereby preventing chromosome translocation (PubMed:31548606). Acts as a scaffold that allows the
  12598..12672   -  CDS            GVQW1 (fragment): GVQW1_HUMAN - Also known as TIGD1L2. Experimental evidence at transcript level: Swiss-Prot protein existence level 2. From Homo sapiens (Human).
  12674..12766   -  CDS            C9orf85 (fragment): CI085_HUMAN - Experimental evidence at protein level: Swiss-Prot protein existence level 1. From Homo sapiens (Human).
  13238..13447   -  CDS            IFFO1 (fragment): IFFO1_HUMAN - Also known as IFFO. Experimental evidence at protein level: Swiss-Prot protein existence level 1. Nuclear matrix protein involved in the immobilization of broken DNA ends and the suppression of chromosome translocation during DNA double-strand breaks (DSBs) (PubMed:31548606). Interacts with the nuclear lamina component LMNA, resulting in the formation of a nucleoskeleton that relocalizes to the DSB sites in a XRCC4-dependent manner and promotes the immobilization of the broken ends, thereby preventing chromosome translocation (PubMed:31548606). Acts as a scaffold that allows the
  14272..14290   -  promoter       T7 promoter: promoter for bacteriophage T7 RNA polymerase
  14298..14453   +  CDS            lacZα (fragment): LacZα fragment of β-galactosidase; lacZ fragment
  14484..14912   -  rep_origin     f1 ori (sequence partly withheld): f1 bacteriophage origin of replication; arrow indicates direction of (+) strand synthesis
