[The description below was written by a language model from this plasmid's Addgene catalogue record and pLannotate feature annotations shown in this document.]
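Description:
pGAPTrap-LacZ-IRESMuro is a 14.9 kb gene-targeting (knock-in) vector built on the pGAPTrap backbone and designed to insert a β-galactosidase reporter into the GAPDH locus of human cells; the associated work concerns pluripotent stem cells and their derivatives. In bacteria it is a high-copy plasmid carrying a ColE1/pUC-type origin and an ampicillin resistance gene. It also retains typical phagemid cloning-vector remnants: an f1 origin, lac promoter/operator and lacZα fragments, and flanking T3 and T7 promoters.

The payload sits between two stretches of human genomic sequence that appear to act as homology arms. Upstream, the annotation detects GAPDH coding sequence, including a hit to an orthologue and a short fragment of the human protein, consistent with the 3′ end of the gene. Downstream of the cassette are several kilobases containing short fragment matches to IFFO1 and other human proteins, probably reflecting genomic sequence neighbouring GAPDH rather than functional genes. According to the record, LacZ is joined to the C terminus of GAPDH through a 2A sequence, although the 2A element is not annotated in the feature table. The lacZ reading frame is preceded by an SV40 nuclear localization signal, so the reporter should be nuclear. It is followed by an EMCV IRES driving the puromycin N-acetyltransferase gene (pac, called "Muro" by the depositor).

No mammalian promoter is annotated in the cassette. Expression of both β-galactosidase and puromycin resistance therefore appears to depend on correct integration, so that they are transcribed from the endogenous, constitutively active GAPDH promoter. This trap design enriches for targeted clones under puromycin selection and gives stable, broadly expressed reporter activity. The record does not state whether a nuclease is used to aid targeting.
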