Addgene plasmid #82507: pGAPTrap-LacZ-IRESMuro
Purpose: Vector targeting the LacZ gene to the GAPDH locus of human cells. LacZ is expressed from a 2A sequence at the C terminus of GAPDH. Puromycin resistance is encoded by the Muro gene.
Depositing lab: Ed Stanley. Depositing organization: Murdoch Children's Research Institute. Publication: GAPTrap: A Simple Expression System for Pluripotent Stem Cells and Their Derivatives. Kao T, Labonne T, Niclis JC, Chaurasia R, Lokmic Z, Qian E, Bruveris FF, Howden SE, Motazedian A, Schiesser JV, Costa M, Sourris K, Ng E, Anderson D, Giudice A, Farlie P, Cheung M, Lamande SR, Penington AJ, Parish CL, Thomson LH, Rafii A, Elliott DA, Elefanty AG, Stanley EG. Stem Cell Reports. 2016 Sep 1. pii: S2213-6711(16)30139-4. doi: 10.1016/j.stemcr.2016.07.015. PubMed 27594589.
Backbone
  Vector backbone: pGAPTrap
  Vector type: Mammalian Expression, Synthetic Biology
  Selectable markers: Puromycin
Growth in bacteria
  Bacterial resistance: Ampicillin, 100 μg/mL
  Growth temperature: 37°C
  Growth strain: NEB Stable
  Copy number: High Copy
Gene/Insert
  Gene/Insert name: LacZ-IRESMuro
  Species: Synthetic
  Insert size (bp): 4348
  Cloning method: Restriction Enzyme; 5′ cloning site Asc1 (destroyed during cloning); 3′ cloning site Cla1 (not destroyed)
  Sequencing primers: 5′ caacagggtggtggacctcatg; 3′ cctcttcaaggggtctacatgg
Terms and licenses: Academic/Nonprofit Terms; Industry Terms: Not Available to Industry
How to cite: pGAPTrap-LacZ-IRESMuro was a gift from Ed Stanley (Addgene plasmid # 82507 ; http://n2t.net/addgene:82507 ; RRID:Addgene_82507)
