>Addgene plasmid #82507 | pGAPTrap-LacZ-IRESMuro | addgene partial sequence | sequence record 161127 | LacZ-R 5'-GACAGTATCGGCCTCAGGAA-3'
GCTTCTGGTGCCGGAAACCAGGCAAAGCGCCATTCGCCATTCAGGCTGCGCAACTGTTGGGAAGGGCGAT
CGGTGCGGGCCTCTTCGCTATTACGCCAGCTGGCGAAAGGGGGATGTGCTGCAAGGCGATTAAGTTGGGT
AACGCCAGGGTTTTCCCAGTCACGACGTTGTAAAACGACGGGATCATCGCGAGCCATGCGGGGGTCTTCT
ACCTTTCTCTTCTTTTTTGGAGCCATCGCCGGGCCAGGATTCTCCTCCACGTCACCGCATGTTAGAAGAC
TTCCTCTGCCCTCTCCTCCGGACCCGCCGCCACGCGCCATTCCCTCCTTGGAGGCCATGTGGGCCATGAG
GTCCACCACCCTGTTGCTGTAGCCAAATTCGTTGTCATACCTAGAAGATGAAAAGAGTTGTCAGGGCCCT
TTTTCTGAGCCAGCCACCAGAGGGCGCCAGACCCTGCACTTTTTAAGAGCCAGTCTCTGGCCCCAGCCAC
ATACCAGGAAATGAGCTTGACAAAGTGGTCGTTGAGGGCAATGCCAGCCCCAGCGTCAAAGGTGGAGGAG
TGGGTGTCGCTGTTGAAGTCAGAGGAGACCACCTGGTGCTCAGTGTAGCCCAGGATGCCCTTGAGGGGGC
CCTCCGACGCCTGCTTCACCACCTTCTTGATGTCATCATATTTGGCAGGTTTTTCTAGACGGCAGGTCAG
GTCCACCACTGACACGTTGGCAGTGGGGACACGGAAGGCCATGCCAGTGAGCTTCCCGTTCAGCTCAGGG
ATGACCTTGCCCACAGCCTTGGCAGCGCCAGTAGAGGCAGGGATGATGTTCTGGAGAGCCCCGCGGCCAT
CACGCCACAGTTTCCCGGAGGGGCCATCCACAGTCTTCTGGGTGGCAGTGATGGCATGGACTGTGGTCTG
CAAA
